Addgene plasmid #61942: 4QL1
Purpose: Bacterial expression for structure determination; may not be full ORF
Depositing lab: Cheryl Arrowsmith. Depositing organization: University of Toronto.
Backbone
  Vector backbone: pET28-MHL
  Backbone manufacturer: SGC (Addgene Plasmid # 26096)
  Backbone size w/o insert (bp): 7325
  Vector type: Bacterial Expression
Growth in bacteria
  Bacterial resistance: Kanamycin, 50 μg/mL
  Growth temperature: 37°C
  Growth strain: DH5alpha
  Copy number: High Copy
Gene/Insert
  Gene/Insert name: WDR5:APC041-G05:C36415 (alt name: PDB IDs: 4QL1, 5EAL, 5EAM, 5EAP, 5EAR)
  Species: H. sapiens (human)
  Mutation: See comments
  GenBank ID: gi|61744459
  Entrez Gene: WDR5 (a.k.a. BIG-3, BIG3, CFAP89, SWD3)
  Promoter: T7
  Tag / fusion protein: 6x His (N terminal on backbone); TEV cleavage site (C terminal on backbone)
  Cloning method: Ligation Independent Cloning
  Sequencing primers: 5′ T7; 3′ T7 Terminal
Terms and licenses: Academic/Nonprofit Terms; Industry Terms: Not Available to Industry
How to cite: 4QL1 was a gift from Cheryl Arrowsmith (Addgene plasmid # 61942 ; http://n2t.net/addgene:61942 ; RRID:Addgene_61942)
