[The description below was written by a language model from this plasmid's Addgene catalogue record.]
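Description:
4QL1 is a bacterial expression plasmid built on the pET28-MHL backbone, a pET28-derived vector adapted for ligation-independent cloning and used for producing recombinant proteins for structural biology. It carries a human WDR5 insert under control of the T7 promoter, so expression depends on a host that supplies T7 RNA polymerase. The plasmid is selected with kanamycin and is listed as high copy. No feature table is provided, so the origin of replication and other backbone elements are not explicitly documented here.

The insert encodes WDR5, a WD40-repeat protein, and the construct name and alternate names tie it to several deposited crystal structures. The record cautions that the insert may not be the full open reading frame, which is typical of constructs trimmed to a crystallisable domain. The exact residue boundaries are not given, and the mutation field only refers to comments that are not included. The backbone contributes a 6x His tag at the N terminus for immobilised-metal affinity purification, along with a TEV protease cleavage site. The record lists the TEV site as C-terminal on the backbone. In vectors of this type such a site normally lies between the His tag and the protein so the tag can be removed after purification, but the record alone does not confirm that arrangement.

The stated purpose is bacterial expression for structure determination, that is, producing purified WDR5 protein suitable for crystallography and related biochemical or ligand-binding studies.
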