>Addgene plasmid #61942 | 4QL1 | depositor partial sequence | sequence record 101219 | Insert DNA Sequence
ACTCAGAGCAAGCCTACACCTGTGAAGCCAAACTATGCTCTAAAGTTCACCCTTGCTGGCCACACCAAAG
CAGTGTCCTCCGTGAAATTCAGCCCGAATGGAGAGTGGCTGGCAAGTTCATCTGCTGATAAACTTATTAA
AATTTGGGGCGCGTATGATGGGAAATTTGAGAAAACCATATCTGGTCACAAGCTGGGAATATCCGATGTA
GCCTGGTCGTCAGATTCTAACCTTCTTGTTTCTGCCTCAGATGACAAAACCTTGAAGATATGGGACGTGA
GCTCGGGCAAGTGTCTGAAAACCCTGAAGGGACACAGTAATTATGTCTTTTGCTGCAACTTCAATCCCCA
GTCCAACCTTATTGTCTCAGGATCCTTTGACGAAAGCGTGAGGATATGGGATGTGAAAACAGGGAAGTGC
CTCAAGACTTTGCCAGCTCACTCGGATCCAGTCTCGGCCGTTCATTTTAATCGTGATGGATCCTTGATAG
TTTCAAGTAGCTATGATGGTCTCTGTCGCATCTGGGACACCGCCTCGGGCCAGTGCCTGAAGACGCTCAT
CGATGACGACAACCCCCCCGTGTCTTTTGTGAAGTTCTCCCCGAACGGCAAATACATCCTGGCCGCCACG
CTGGACAACACTCTGAAGCTCTGGGACTACAGCAAGGGGAAGTGCCTGAAGACGTACACTGGCCACAAGA
ATGAGAAATACTGCATATTTGCCAATTTCTCTGTTACTGGTGGGAAGTGGATTGTGTCTGGCTCAGAGGA
TAACCTTGTTTACATCTGGAACCTTCAGACGAAAGAGATTGTACAGAAACTACAAGGCCACACAGATGTC
GTGATCTCAACAGCTTGTCACCCAACAGAAAACATCATCGCCTCTGCTGCGCTAGAAAATGACAAAACAA
TTAAACTGTGGAAGAGTGACTGC
