>Addgene plasmid #61942 | 4QL1 | addgene partial sequence | sequence record 101823 | T7 5'-TAATACGACTCACTATAGGG-3'
TTTTGTTTAACTTTAAGAAGGAGATATACCATGCATCATCATCATCATCACAGCAGCGGCAGAGAAAACT
TGTATTTCCAGGGCACTCAGAGCAAGCCTACACCTGTGAAGCCAAACTATGCTCTAAAGTTCACCCTTGC
TGGCCACACCAAAGCAGTGTCCTCCGTGAAATTCAGCCCGAATGGAGAGTGGCTGGCAAGTTCATCTGCT
GATAAACTTATTAAAATTTGGGGCGCGTATGATGGGAAATTTGAGAAAACCATATCTGGTCACAAGCTGG
GAATATCCGATGTAGCCTGGTCGTCAGATTCTAACCTTCTTGTTTCTGCCTCAGATGACAAAACCTTGAA
GATATGGGACGTGAGCTCGGGCAAGTGTCTGAAAACCCTGAAGGGACACAGTAATTATGTCTTTTGCTGC
AACTTCAATCCCCAGTCCAACCTTATTGTCTCAGGATCCTTTGACGAAAGCGTGAGGATATGGGATGTGA
AAACAGGGAAGTGCCTCAAGACTTTGCCAGCTCACTCGGATCCAGTCTCGGCCGTTCATTTTAATCGTGA
TGGATCCTTGATAGTTTCAAGTAGCTATGATGGTCTCTGTCGCATCTGGGACACCGCCTCGGGCCAGTGC
CTGAAGACGCTCATCGATGACGACAACCCCCCCGTGTCTTTTGTGAAGTTCTCCCCGAACGGCAAATACA
TCCTGGCCGCCACGCTGGACAACACTCTGAAGCTCTGGGACTACAGCAAGGGGAAGTGCCTGAAGACGTA
CACT
