>Addgene plasmid #61942 | 4QL1 | addgene partial sequence | sequence record 101824 | T7term 5'-GCTAGTTATTGCTCAGCGG-3'
CCATATCTGGTCACAAGCTGGGAATATCCGATGTAGCCTGGTCGTCAGATTCTAACCTTCTTGTTTCTGC
CTCAGATGACAAAACCTTGAAGATATGGGACGTGAGCTCGGGCAAGTGTCTGAAAACCCTGAAGGGACAC
AGTAATTATGTCTTTTGCTGCAACTTCAATCCCCAGTCCAACCTTATTGTCTCAGGATCCTTTGACGAAA
GCGTGAGGATATGGGATGTGAAAACAGGGAAGTGCCTCAAGACTTTGCCAGCTCACTCGGATCCAGTCTC
GGCCGTTCATTTTAATCGTGATGGATCCTTGATAGTTTCAAGTAGCTATGATGGTCTCTGTCGCATCTGG
GACACCGCCTCGGGCCAGTGCCTGAAGACGCTCATCGATGACGACAACCCCCCCGTGTCTTTTGTGAAGT
TCTCCCCGAACGGCAAATACATCCTGGCCGCCACGCTGGACAACACTCTGAAGCTCTGGGACTACAGCAA
GGGGAAGTGCCTGAAGACGTACACTGGCCACAAGAATGAGAAATACTGCATATTTGCCAATTTCTCTGTT
ACTGGTGGGAAGTGGATTGTGTCTGGCTCAGAGGATAACCTTGTTTACATCTGGAACCTTCAGACGAAAG
AGATTGTACAGAAACTACAAGGCCACACAGATGTCGTGATCTCAACAGCTTGTCACCCAACAGAAAACAT
CATCGCCTCTGCTGCGCTAGAAAATGACAAAACAATTAAACTGTGGAAGAGTGACTGCTGATGACGAAGC
TTGCGGCCGCACTCGAGCACCACCACCACCACCACTGAGATCCGGCTGCT
